Addgene plasmid #203092: Salsa-BC251-P3E11
Purpose: Expression of barcoded reporter plasmid for PRESTO-Salsa; EGFP/BC251
Depositing lab: Noah Palm. Depositing organization: Yale University. Publication: Highly multiplexed bioactivity screening reveals human and microbiota metabolome-GPCRome interactions. Chen H, Rosen CE, Gonzalez-Hernandez JA, Song D, Potempa J, Ring AM, Palm NW. Cell. 2023 Jul 6;186(14):3095-3110.e19. doi: 10.1016/j.cell.2023.05.024. Epub 2023 Jun 14. PubMed 37321219.
Backbone
  Vector backbone: pCER206
  Vector type: Mammalian Expression
Growth in bacteria
  Bacterial resistance: Ampicillin, 100 μg/mL
  Growth temperature: 37°C
  Growth strain: DH5alpha
  Copy number: High Copy
Gene/Insert
  Gene/Insert name: EGFP/BC251
  Species: Synthetic
  Insert size (bp): 730
  Promoter: Tet Response Element (TRE)
  Cloning method: Restriction Enzyme; 5′ cloning site BsrGI (not destroyed); 3′ cloning site HindIII (not destroyed)
  Sequencing primers: 5′ Custom primer (GAAGCGCGATCACATGG)
Terms and licenses: Academic/Nonprofit Terms; Industry Terms: Not Available to Industry
How to cite: Salsa-BC251-P3E11 was a gift from Noah Palm (Addgene plasmid # 203092 ; http://n2t.net/addgene:203092 ; RRID:Addgene_203092)
