[The description below was written by a language model from this plasmid's Addgene catalogue record and pLannotate feature annotations shown in this document.]
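Description:
Salsa-BC251-P3E11 is a mammalian expression reporter plasmid built on the pCER206 backbone, one member of a barcoded reporter set made for PRESTO-Salsa, a highly multiplexed screening approach for GPCR bioactivity. It is maintained in E. coli as a high-copy plasmid through a ColE1/pUC-type origin and is selected with ampicillin via the β-lactamase gene and its native promoter. The sequenced record is about 5.1 kb. No mammalian selection marker is annotated.

The payload is a synthetic insert of roughly 730 bp, EGFP/BC251, placed between BsrGI and HindIII sites under a tetracycline response element. The feature table shows what looks like a bidirectional Tet-responsive region: tetO repeats flanked on one side by a TRE3G-type promoter fragment that drives mammalian codon-optimized EGFP, and on the other by a minimal CMV promoter facing the opposite direction toward a rabbit β-globin intron, a short globin coding fragment and the β-globin polyadenylation signal. No distinct coding sequence is annotated in that second arm. Downstream of EGFP lies a short polylinker remnant and an SV40 poly(A) signal, annotated on the reverse strand. The barcode itself is not annotated, but the cloning sites and insert size suggest it sits at or just after the 3' end of EGFP, so that it would be carried on the reporter transcript. Small lacI, SV40 large T and aminoglycoside phosphotransferase fragments appear to be backbone remnants.

Because TRE promoters are silent until bound by a tetracycline-controlled transactivator, reporter and barcode expression should report transactivator activity in the cell. The record does not spell out the assay design, but the unique barcode presumably lets many reporters be pooled and read out by sequencing.
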