Features (pLannotate 1.2.2; 17 found; start..end, strand, type, name):
      2..55      +  CDS            lacI (fragment): lac repressor; lacI; The lac repressor binds to the lac operator to inhibit transcription in E. coli. This inhibition can be relieved by adding lactose or isopropyl-β-D-thiogalactopyranoside (IPTG).
    388..443     -  polyA_signal   β-globin poly(A) signal: rabbit β-globin polyadenylation signal (Gil and Proudfoot, 1987)
    518..640     -  CDS            HBB: HBB_COLGU - Experimental evidence at transcript level: Swiss-Prot protein existence level 2. Involved in oxygen transport from the lung to the various peripheral tissues. From Colobus guereza (Mantled guereza) (Eastern black-and-white colobus monkey).
    644..1216    -  intron         β-globin intron: intron from rabbit β-globin gene
   1312..1343    -  misc_feature   MCS (fragment): pUC18/19 multiple cloning site
   1437..1475    -  promoter       minimal CMV promoter: human cytomegalovirus (CMV) immediate early promoter
   1493..1708    -  protein_bind   tetracycline response element (fragment): contains seven copies of the tetracycline operator tetO tetracycline repressor TetR
   1708..1753    +  promoter       TRE3GV promoter (fragment): 3rd-generation Tet-responsive promoter that can be activated by binding of Tet-On® 3G, optimized for retroviral and lentiviral vectors
   1829..1856    +  misc_feature   MCS (fragment): pBluescript multiple cloning site
   1861..2580    +  CDS            EGFP: the original enhanced GFP (Yang et al., 1996) mammalian codon-optimized
   2590..2613    +  misc_feature   MCS (fragment): pBluescript multiple cloning site
   2627..2761    -  polyA_signal   SV40 poly(A) signal: SV40 polyadenylation signal
   2784..2867    -  CDS            large T antigen (fragment): large T antigen from SV40 (simian virus 40)
   2861..3091    -  CDS            str (fragment): STR_KLEPN - Protein inferred from homology: Swiss-Prot protein existence level 3. The aminoglycoside phosphotransferases achieve inactivation of their antibiotic substrates by phosphorylation. From Klebsiella pneumoniae.
   3210..3314    +  promoter       AmpR promoter: bla
   3315..4175    +  CDS            AmpR: β-lactamase; bla; confers resistance to ampicillin, carbenicillin, and related antibiotics
   4346..4934    +  rep_origin     ori: high-copy-number ColE1/pMB1/pBR322/pUC origin of replication
>Addgene plasmid #203092 | Salsa-BC251-P3E11 | addgene full sequence | sequence record 421435 | Addgene NGS Result
AGCGCCCAATACGCAAACCGCCTCTCCCCGCGCGTTGGCCGATTCATTAATGCAGTCGAGGGATCTCCAT
AAGAGAAGAGGGACAGCTATGACTGGGAGTAGTCAGGAGAGGAGGAAAAATCTGGCTAGTAAAACATGTA
AGGAAAATTTTAGGGATGTTAAAGAAAAAAATAACACAAAACAAAATATAAAAAAAATCTAACCTCAAGT
CAAGGCTTTTCTATGGAATAAGGAATGGACAGCAGGGGGCTGTTTCATATACTGATGACCTCTTTATAGC
CAACCTTTGTTCATGGCAGCCAGCATATGGGCATATGTTGCCAAACTCTAAACCAAATACTCATTCTGAT
GTTTTAAATGATTTGCCCTCCCATATGTCCTTCCGAGTGAGAGACACAAAAAATTCCAACACACTATTGC
AATGAAAATAAATTTCCTTTATTAGCCAGAAGTCAGATGCTCAAGGGGCTTCATGATGTCCCCATAATTT
TTGGCAGAGGGAAAAAGATCGATCTCAGTGGTATTTGTGAGCCAGGGCATTGGCCACACCAGCCACCACC
TTCTGATAGGCAGCCTGCACCTGAGGAGTGAATTCTTTGCCAAAATGATGAGACAGCACAACAACCAGCA
CGTTGCCCAGGAGCTGTAGGAAAGAGAAGAAGGCATGAACATGGTTAGCAGAGGGGCCCGGTTTGGACTC
AGAGTATTTTATCCTCATCTCAAACAGTGTATATCATTGTAACCATAAAGAGAAAGGCAGGATGATGACC
AGGGTGTAGTTGTTTCTACCAATAAGAATATTTCCACGCCAGCCAGAATTTATATGCAGAAATATTCTAC
CTTATCATTTAATTATAACAATTGTTCTCTAAAACTGTGCTGAAGTACAATATAATATACCCTGATTGCC
TTGAAAAAAAAGTGATTAGAGAAAGTACTTACAATCTGACAAATAAACAAAAGTGAATTTAAAAATTCGT
TACAAATGCAAGCTAAAGTTTAACGAAAAAGTTACAGAAAATGAAAAGAAAATAAGAGGAGACAATGGTT
GTCAACAGAGTAGAAAGTGAAAGAAACAAAATTATCATGAGGGTCCATGGTGATACAAGGGACATCTTCC
CATTCTAAACAACACCCTGAAAACTTTGCCCCCTCCATATAACATGAATTTTACAATAGCGAAAAAGAAA
GAACAATCAAGGGTCCCCAAACTCACCCTGAAGTTCTCAGCTCTAGAGATATCGTCGAGGCCGCGCTAGC
GTTTAAACTGTCGACCTTAATTAAGAGATCTGCTCGAGGCGCGTCAGCTGACTAGAGGATCCCCGGGTAC
CGAGCTCGAATTCGGGGCCGCGGAGGCTGGATCGGTCCCGGTGTCTTCTATGGAGGTCAAAACAGCGTGG
ATGGCGTCTCCAGGCGATCTGACGGTTCACTAAACGAGCTCTGCTTATATAGGCCTCCCACCGTACACGC
CTACCTCGACCCGGGTACCGAGCTCGACTTTCACTTTTCTCTATCACTGATAGGGAGTGGTAAACTCGAC
TTTCACTTTTCTCTATCACTGATAGGGAGTGGTAAACTCGACTTTCACTTTTCTCTATCACTGATAGGGA
GTGGTAAACTCGACTTTCACTTTTCTCTATCACTGATAGGGAGTGGTAAACTCGACTTTCACTTTTCTCT
ATCACTGATAGGGAGTGGTAAACTCGACCTATATAAGCAGAGCTCGTTTAGTGAACCGTCAGATCGCCTG
GAGACGCCATCCACGCTGTTTTGACCTCCATAGAAGACACCGGGACCGATCCAGCCTCCGCGGCCCCGAA
TTCCTGCAGCGGCCGCTCTAGAACTAGTGGATCCCCGCGGATGGTGAGCAAGGGCGAGGAGCTGTTCACC
GGGGTGGTGCCCATCCTGGTCGAGCTGGACGGCGACGTAAACGGCCACAAGTTCAGCGTGTCCGGCGAGG
GCGAGGGCGATGCCACCTACGGCAAGCTGACCCTGAAGTTCATCTGCACCACCGGCAAGCTGCCCGTGCC
CTGGCCCACCCTCGTGACCACCCTGACCTACGGCGTGCAGTGCTTCAGCCGCTACCCCGACCACATGAAG
CAGCACGACTTCTTCAAGTCCGCCATGCCCGAAGGCTACGTCCAGGAGCGCACCATCTTCTTCAAGGACG
ACGGCAACTACAAGACCCGCGCCGAGGTGAAGTTCGAGGGCGACACCCTGGTGAACCGCATCGAGCTGAA
GGGCATCGACTTCAAGGAGGACGGCAACATCCTGGGGCACAAGCTGGAGTACAACTACAACAGCCACAAC
GTCTATATCATGGCCGACAAGCAGAAGAACGGCATCAAGGTGAACTTCAAGATCCGCCACAACATCGAGG
ACGGCAGCGTGCAGCTCGCCGACCACTACCAGCAGAACACCCCCATCGGCGACGGCCCCGTGCTGCTGCC
CGACAACCACTACCTGAGCACCCAGTCCGCCCTGAGCAAAGACCCCAACGAGAAGCGCGATCACATGGTC
CTGCTGGAGTTCGTGACCGCCGCCGGGATCACTCTCGGCATGGACGAGCTGTACAAGTAACTAACAGCCG
GAATTCGATATCAAGCTTGTCGACCTAGTTCTAGAGGATCCAGACATGATAAGATACATTGATGAGTTTG
GACAAACCACAACTAGAATGCAGTGAAAAAAATGCTTTATTTGTGAAATTTGTGATGCTATTGCTTTATT
TGTAACCATTATAAGCTGCAATAAACAAGTTAACAACAACAATTGCATTCATTTTATGTTTCAGGTTCAG
GGGGAGGTGTGGGAGGTTTTTTAAAGCAAGTAAAACCTCTACAAATGTGGTATGGCTGATTATGATCCTG
CAAGCCTCGTCGTCCTGGCCGGACCACGCTATCTGTGCAAGGTCCCCGGCCCCGGACGCGCGCTCCATGA
GCAGAGCGCCCGCCGCCGAGGCGAAGACTCGGGCGGCGCCCTGCCCGTCCCACCAGGTCAACAGGCGGTA
ACCGGCCTCTTCATCGGGAATGCGCGCGACCTTCAGCATCGCCGGCATGTCCCCCTGGCGGACGGGAAGT
ATCCAGCTCGACCAAGCTGGCCGCGTCGAGTGAAGACGAAAGGGCCTCGTGATACGCCTATTTTTATAGG
TTAATGTCATGATAATAATGGTTTCTTAGACGTCAGGTGGCACTTTTCGGGGAAATGTGCGCGGAACCCC
TATTTGTTTATTTTTCTAAATACATTCAAATATGTATCCGCTCATGAGACAATAACCCTGATAAATGCTT
CAATAATATTGAAAAAGGAAGAGTATGAGTATTCAACATTTCCGTGTCGCCCTTATTCCCTTTTTTGCGG
CATTTTGCCTTCCTGTTTTTGCTCACCCAGAAACGCTGGTGAAAGTAAAAGATGCTGAAGATCAGTTGGG
TGCACGAGTGGGTTACATCGAACTGGATCTCAACAGCGGTAAGATCCTTGAGAGTTTTCGCCCCGAAGAA
CGTTTTCCAATGATGAGCACTTTTAAAGTTCTGCTATGTGGCGCGGTATTATCCCGTGTTGACGCCGGGC
AAGAGCAACTCGGTCGCCGCATACACTATTCTCAGAATGACTTGGTTGAGTACTCACCAGTCACAGAAAA
GCATCTTACGGATGGCATGACAGTAAGAGAATTATGCAGTGCTGCCATAACCATGAGTGATAACACTGCG
GCCAACTTACTTCTGACAACGATCGGAGGACCGAAGGAGCTAACCGCTTTTTTGCACAACATGGGGGATC
ATGTAACTCGCCTTGATCGTTGGGAACCGGAGCTGAATGAAGCCATACCAAACGACGAGCGTGACACCAC
GATGCCTGTAGCAATGGCAACAACGTTGCGCAAACTATTAACTGGCGAACTACTTACTCTAGCTTCCCGG
CAACAATTAATAGACTGGATGGAGGCGGATAAAGTTGCAGGACCACTTCTGCGCTCGGCCCTTCCGGCTG
GCTGGTTTATTGCTGATAAATCTGGAGCCGGTGAGCGTGGGTCTCGCGGTATCATTGCAGCACTGGGGCC
AGATGGTAAGCCCTCCCGTATCGTAGTTATCTACACGACGGGGAGTCAGGCAACTATGGATGAACGAAAT
AGACAGATCGCTGAGATAGGTGCCTCACTGATTAAGCATTGGTAACTGTCAGACCAAGTTTACTCATATA
TACTTTAGATTGATTTAAAACTTCATTTTTAATTTAAAAGGATCTAGGTGAAGATCCTTTTTGATAATCT
CATGACCAAAATCCCTTAACGTGAGTTTTCGTTCCACTGAGCGTCAGACCCCGTAGAAAAGATCAAAGGA
TCTTCTTGAGATCCTTTTTTTCTGCGCGTAATCTGCTGCTTGCAAACAAAAAAACCACCGCTACCAGCGG
TGGTTTGTTTGCCGGATCAAGAGCTACCAACTCTTTTTCCGAAGGTAACTGGCTTCAGCAGAGCGCAGAT
ACCAAATACTGTTCTTCTAGTGTAGCCGTAGTTAGGCCACCACTTCAAGAACTCTGTAGCACCGCCTACA
TACCTCGCTCTGCTAATCCTGTTACCAGTGGCTGCTGCCAGTGGCGATAAGTCGTGTCTTACCGGGTTGG
ACTCAAGACGATAGTTACCGGATAAGGCGCAGCGGTCGGGCTGAACGGGGGGTTCGTGCACACAGCCCAG
CTTGGAGCGAACGACCTACACCGAACTGAGATACCTACAGCGTGAGCTATGAGAAAGCGCCACGCTTCCC
GAAGGGAGAAAGGCGGACAGGTATCCGGTAAGCGGCAGGGTCGGAACAGGAGAGCGCACGAGGGAGCTTC
CAGGGGGAAACGCCTGGTATCTTTATAGTCCTGTCGGGTTTCGCCACCTCTGACTTGAGCGTCGATTTTT
GTGATGCTCGTCAGGGGGGCGGAGCCTATGGAAAAACGCCAGCAACGCGGCCTTTTTACGGTTCCTGGCC
TTTTGCTGGCCTTTTGCTCACATGTTCTTTCCTGCGTTATCCCCTGATTCTGTGGATAACCGTATTACCG
CCTTTGAGTGAGCTGATACCGCTCGCCGCAGCCGAACGACCGAGCGCAGCGAGTCAGTGAGCGAGGAAGC
GGAAG
