>Addgene plasmid #203092 | Salsa-BC251-P3E11 | depositor partial sequence | sequence record 393965 | BC251
CTAACAGCCG
